Addgene plasmid #125682: pPFAS-2XStrep
Purpose: expresses human PFAS protein with a C-terminal 2XStrep affinity tag
Depositing lab: Stephen Benkovic. Depositing organization: Pennsylvania State University. Publication: Mapping Post-Translational Modifications of de Novo Purine Biosynthetic Enzymes: Implications for Pathway Regulation. Liu C, Knudsen GM, Pedley AM, He J, Johnson JL, Yaron TM, Cantley LC, Benkovic SJ. J Proteome Res. 2019 May 3;18(5):2078-2087. doi: 10.1021/acs.jproteome.8b00969. Epub 2019 Apr 18. PubMed 30964683.
Backbone
  Vector backbone: pCI-neo
  Backbone manufacturer: Clontech
  Backbone size w/o insert (bp): 5472
  Total vector size (bp): 9601
  Modifications to backbone: addition of 2X Strep-tag II by restriction cloning at the end of the MCS
  Vector type: Mammalian Expression
  Selectable markers: Neomycin (select with G418)
Growth in bacteria
  Bacterial resistance: Ampicillin, 100 μg/mL
  Growth temperature: 37°C
  Growth strain: DH5alpha
  Copy number: Unknown
Gene/Insert
  Gene/Insert name: PFAS (alt name: FGAMS)
  Species: H. sapiens (human)
  Insert size (bp): 4014
  Entrez Gene: PFAS (a.k.a. FGAMS, FGAR-AT, FGARAT, GATD8, PURL)
  Promoter: CMV
  Tag / fusion protein: 2X Strep-Tag II (C terminal on backbone)
  Cloning method: Restriction Enzyme; 5′ cloning site NheI (not destroyed); 3′ cloning site EcoRI (not destroyed)
  Sequencing primers: 5′ GAC ATC CAC TTT GCC TTT CT
Terms and licenses: Academic/Nonprofit Terms; Industry Terms: Not Available to Industry
How to cite: pPFAS-2XStrep was a gift from Stephen Benkovic (Addgene plasmid # 125682 ; http://n2t.net/addgene:125682 ; RRID:Addgene_125682)
