[The description below was written by a language model from this plasmid's Addgene catalogue record and pLannotate feature annotations shown in this document.]
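Description:
pPFAS-2XStrep is a 9.6 kb mammalian expression plasmid built on the pCI-neo backbone, modified by adding a tandem Strep-tag II sequence at the end of the multiple cloning site. It is propagated in E. coli through a high-copy ColE1/pUC-type origin with ampicillin resistance (β-lactamase under its own promoter). It also carries an f1 origin, which allows single-stranded DNA production. For selection in mammalian cells, a separate cassette places the neomycin phosphotransferase gene under the SV40 enhancer/early promoter with a synthetic polyadenylation signal, giving G418 resistance for stable line generation.

The payload is the roughly 4 kb human PFAS coding sequence (also known as FGAMS or FGAR-AT), cloned between NheI and EcoRI. PFAS encodes phosphoribosylformylglycinamidine synthase, the de novo purine biosynthesis enzyme that uses ATP and glutamine to convert FGAR to FGAM. Expression is driven by the CMV immediate-early enhancer and promoter, followed by a chimeric β-globin/immunoglobulin intron that generally improves mRNA processing and expression. Transcripts are terminated by the SV40 late-region polyadenylation signal. A T7 promoter sits just upstream of the open reading frame and a T3 promoter fragment lies downstream. The reading frame continues from PFAS through a short remnant of the cloning site into the backbone-encoded Twin-Strep-tag. The resulting protein therefore carries a C-terminal affinity handle that binds Strep-Tactin.

The construct is intended for expressing tagged human PFAS in mammalian cells and recovering it by affinity purification. The associated work concerned mapping post-translational modifications of the purine biosynthetic enzymes.
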