Features (pLannotate 1.2.2; 21 found; start..end, strand, type, name):
    140..517     +  enhancer       CMV enhancer: human cytomegalovirus immediate early enhancer
    518..729     +  promoter       CMV promoter: human cytomegalovirus (CMV) immediate early promoter
    890..1022    +  intron         chimeric intron: chimera between introns from human β-globin and immunoglobulin heavy chain genes
   1067..1085    +  promoter       T7 promoter: promoter for bacteriophage T7 RNA polymerase
   1097..5110    +  CDS            PFAS: PUR4_HUMAN - Also known as KIAA0361. Experimental evidence at protein level: Swiss-Prot protein existence level 1. Phosphoribosylformylglycinamidine synthase involved in the purines biosynthetic pathway. Catalyzes the ATP-dependent conversion of formylglycinamide ribonucleotide (FGAR) and glutamine to yield formylglycinamidine ribonucleotide (FGAM) and glutamate (By similarity). From Homo sapiens (Human).
   5111..5148    +  misc_feature   MCS (fragment): multiple cloning site
   5165..5254    +  CDS            Twin-Strep-tag: two Strep-Tag®II moieties connected by a linker for enhanced binding to Strep-Tactin®, an engineered form of streptavidin (Schmidt et al., 2013)
   5270..5287    -  promoter       T3 promoter (fragment): promoter for bacteriophage T3 RNA polymerase
   5305..5426    -  polyA_signal   SV40 poly(A) signal: SV40 polyadenylation signal
   5449..5517    -  CDS            large T antigen (fragment): large T antigen from SV40 (simian virus 40)
   5541..5608    +  CDS            lacZα (fragment): LacZα fragment of β-galactosidase; lacZ fragment
   5612..6040    +  rep_origin     f1 ori (sequence partly withheld): f1 bacteriophage origin of replication; arrow indicates direction of (+) strand synthesis
   6068..6119    -  misc_feature   bom (fragment): basis of mobility region from pBR322
   6184..6541    +  promoter       SV40 promoter: SV40 enhancer and early promoter
   6592..7383    +  CDS            neo: KKA2_KLEPN - Also known as kan, nptII. Experimental evidence at protein level: Swiss-Prot protein existence level 1. Resistance to kanamycin, neomycin, paromomycin, ribostamycin, butirosin and gentamicin B. From Klebsiella pneumoniae.
   7450..7498    +  polyA_signal   poly(A) signal: synthetic polyadenylation signal
   7518..7572    -  misc_feature   bom (fragment): basis of mobility region from pBR322
   7674..7709    -  CDS            rop (fragment): Rop protein, which maintains plasmids at low copy number; rop
   7804..7908    +  promoter       AmpR promoter: bla
   7909..8769    +  CDS            AmpR: β-lactamase; bla; confers resistance to ampicillin, carbenicillin, and related antibiotics
   8940..9528    +  rep_origin     ori: high-copy-number ColE1/pMB1/pBR322/pUC origin of replication
>Addgene plasmid #125682 | pPFAS-2XStrep | addgene full sequence | sequence record 245738 | Addgene NGS Result
TCAATATTGGCCATTAGCCATATTATTCATTGGTTATATAGCATAAATCAATATTGGCTATTGGCCATTG
CATACGTTGTATCTATATCATAATATGTACATTTATATTGGCTCATGTCCAATATGACCGCCATGTTGGC
ATTGATTATTGACTAGTTATTAATAGTAATCAATTACGGGGTCATTAGTTCATAGCCCATATATGGAGTT
CCGCGTTACATAACTTACGGTAAATGGCCCGCCTGGCTGACCGCCCAACGACCCCCGCCCATTGACGTCA
ATAATGACGTATGTTCCCATAGTAACGCCAATAGGGACTTTCCATTGACGTCAATGGGTGGAGTATTTAC
GGTAAACTGCCCACTTGGCAGTACATCAAGTGTATCATATGCCAAGTCCGCCCCCTATTGACGTCAATGA
CGGTAAATGGCCCGCCTGGCATTATGCCCAGTACATGACCTTACGGGACTTTCCTACTTGGCAGTACATC
TACGTATTAGTCATCGCTATTACCATGGTGATGCGGTTTTGGCAGTACACCAATGGGCGTGGATAGCGGT
TTGACTCACGGGGATTTCCAAGTCTCCACCCCATTGACGTCAATGGGAGTTTGTTTTGGCACCAAAATCA
ACGGGACTTTCCAAAATGTCGTAACAACTGCGATCGCCCGCCCCGTTGACGCAAATGGGCGGTAGGCGTG
TACGGTGGGAGGTCTATATAAGCAGAGCTCGTTTAGTGAACCGTCAGATCACTAGAAGCTTTATTGCGGT
AGTTTATCACAGTTAAATTGCTAACGCAGTCAGTGCTTCTGACACAACAGTCTCGAACTTAAGCTGCAGT
GACTCTCTTAAGGTAGCCTTGCAGAAGTTGGTCGTGAGGCACTGGGCAGGTAAGTATCAAGGTTACAAGA
CAGGTTTAAGGAGACCAATAGAAACTGGGCTTGTCGAGACAGAGAAGACTCTTGCGTTTCTGATAGGCAC
CTATTGGTCTTACTGACATCCACTTTGCCTTTCTCTCCACAGGTGTCCACTCCCAGTTCAATTACAGCTC
TTAAGGCTAGAGTACTTAATACGACTCACTATAGGCTAGCCTCGAGATGTCCCCAGTCCTTCACTTCTAT
GTTCGTCCCTCTGGCCATGAGGGGGCAGCCCCTGGACACACTCGGAGGAAACTGCAAGGGAAACTGCCAG
AGCTGCAGGGCGTCGAGACTGAACTGTGCTACAACGTGAACTGGACAGCTGAGGCCCTCCCCAGTGCTGA
GGAGACAAAGAAGCTGATGTGGCTGTTTGGTTGCCCCTTACTGCTGGATGATGTTGCTCGGGAGTCCTGG
CTCCTTCCTGGCTCCAATGACCTGCTGCTGGAGGTCGGGCCCAGGCTGAACTTCTCCACCCCAACATCCA
CCAACATCGTGTCAGTGTGCCGCGCCACTGGGCTGGGGCCTGTGGATCGTGTGGAGACCACCCGGCGCTA
CCGGCTCTCGTTTGCCCACCCCCCGTCAGCTGAGGTGGAAGCCATTGCTCTGGCTACCCTGCACGACCGG
ATGACAGAGCAGCACTTCCCCCATCCCATCCAGAGTTTCTCCCCTGAGAGCATGCCGGAACCCCTCAATG
GCCCTATCAATATACTGGGTGAGGGCCGGCTTGCGCTGGAGAAGGCCAACCAGGAGCTTGGTCTGGCTTT
AGACTCTTGGGACCTAGACTTCTACACCAAGCGCTTCCAGGAGCTACAGCGGAACCCGAGCACTGTGGAG
GCCTTTGACTTGGCGCAGTCCAATAGCGAGCACAGCCGACACTGGTTCTTCAAGGGCCAGCTCCACGTGG
ATGGGCAGAAGCTGGTGCACTCACTGTTTGAGTCCATCATGAGCACCCAGGAATCCTCGAACCCCAACAA
CGTCCTCAAATTCTGTGATAACAGCAGTGCAATCCAGGGAAAGGAAGTCCGATTCCTACGGCCTGAGGAC
CCCACACGGCCAAGCCGCTTCCAGCAACAGCAAGGGCTGAGACATGTTGTCTTCACAGCAGAGACTCACA
ACTTTCCCACAGGAGTATGCCCCTTTAGTGGTGCAACCACTGGCACAGGGGGCCGGATTCGAGATGTCCA
GTGCACAGGCCGCGGGGCCCACGTGGTGGCTGGCACTGCCGGCTATTGCTTTGGAAATCTGCATATTCCA
GGTTACAATCTGCCCTGGGAGGATCCAAGCTTCCAGTATCCTGGGAATTTTGCCCGGCCCCTGGAGGTTG
CCATTGAAGCCAGTAATGGAGCTTCTGACTATGGCAACAAGTTTGGGGAACCAGTGCTGGCTGGCTTCGC
CCGCTCCTTGGGCCTCCAGCTCCCAGACGGCCAGCGGCGTGAGTGGATCAAGCCCATCATGTTTAGTGGG
GGCATTGGGTCCATGGAAGCTGACCACATAAGCAAGGAGGCCCCAGAGCCAGGCATGGAAGTTGTAAAGG
TTGGAGGTCCCGTCTACAGGATTGGAGTTGGAGGTGGAGCTGCTTCATCTGTGCAGGTGCAGGGAGATAA
CACCAGTGACCTGGACTTTGGGGCTGTGCAGCGAGGAGACCCGGAGATGGAACAGAAGATGAACCGTGTG
ATCAGGGCTTGTGTGGAGGCCCCCAAGGGAAACCCCATCTGCAGCCTTCATGATCAGGGCGCTGGTGGCA
ATGGCAATGTCCTAAAAGAGCTGAGTGACCCAGCTGGAGCCATCATTTACACCAGCCGCTTCCAGCTTGG
GGACCCAACCCTGAATGCCCTGGAAATCTGGGGGGCTGAGTACCAGGAATCAAATGCTCTTCTGCTGAGG
TCCCCCAACCGGGACTTCCTGACTCATGTCAGTGCCCGTGAACGTTGCCCGGCTTGCTTCGTGGGCACCA
TCACTGGAGACCGGAGAATAGTGCTGGTGGACGATCGGGAGTGTCCTGTCAGAAGAAATGGCCAGGGGGA
TGCCCCCCCGACACCCCTGCCAACCCCTGTGGACCTGGAGCTCGAATGGGTGCTGGGCAAGATGCCTCGG
AAGGAGTTCTTCCTGCAGAGGAAGCCCCCCATGCTGCAGCCTCTGGCCTTGCCCCCAGGGCTGAGCGTGC
ACCAGGCTCTGGAGAGGGTTCTGAGGCTGCCCGCCGTGGCCAGCAAGCGCTACCTCACCAATAAGGTGGA
CCGCTCCGTGGGAGGCCTGGTGGCCCAGCAGCAGTGCGTGGGGCCCCTGCAAACTCCTCTGGCAGATGTA
GCGGTTGTGGCACTGAGCCATGAGGAGCTCATAGGGGCTGCCACAGCCTTGGGAGAACAGCCAGTCAAGA
GCCTGCTGGACCCAAAAGTCGCCGCCCGGCTGGCCGTGGCCGAAGCCCTCACCAACCTGGTGTTTGCTCT
GGTCACTGACCTCCGGGATGTGAAGTGTAGCGGGAACTGGATGTGGGCAGCCAAGCTCCCAGGGGAGGGC
GCAGCTTTGGCGGATGCCTGTGAGGCTATGGTGGCAGTGATGGCAGCCCTGGGTGTGGCAGTGGATGGTG
GCAAGGACTCCCTCAGCATGGCTGCTCGGGTTGGCACTGAGACCGTGCGGGCTCCTGGGTCACTGGTCAT
CTCAGCCTATGCCGTCTGCCCAGACATCACAGCCACTGTGACCCCAGACCTCAAGCATCCTGAAGGGAGA
GGCCATCTGCTCTATGTGGCTCTGAGCCCTGGGCAGCACCGGCTCGGGGGCACAGCTCTGGCCCAGTGCT
TCTCCCAGCTTGGGGAACACCCTCCAGACCTGGACCTTCCTGAGAACTTGGTGCGGGCCTTCAGCATCAC
TCAGGGGCTGCTGAAAGACCGCCTCCTCTGCTCAGGCCACGATGTCAGTGACGGAGGCCTCGTCACATGC
CTGCTGGAGATGGCCTTTGCTGGAAATTGCGGGCTACAGGTGGATGTGCCTGTCCCCAGGGTTGATGTCC
TGTCTGTGCTGTTCGCTGAGGAGCCAGGCCTCGTGCTGGAGGTGCAGGAGCCAGACCTGGCCCAGGTGCT
GAAGCGTTACCGGGATGCTGGCCTCCATTGCCTGGAGCTGGGCCACACAGGCGAGGCCGGGCCCCACGCC
ATGGTCCGGGTGTCAGTGAACGGGGCTGTGGTTCTGGAGGAGCCTGTTGGGGAGCTGCGAGCCCTCTGGG
AGGAGACGAGTTTCCAGCTGGACCGGCTACAGGCAGAGCCTCGCTGTGTGGCAGAGGAGGAACGGGGCCT
GAGGGAGCGGATGGGGCCCAGCTATTGCCTGCCCCCCACCTTTCCCAAAGCCTCCGTGCCCCGTGAGCCT
GGTGGTCCCAGCCCCCGAGTCGCCATCTTGCGAGAGGAGGGCAGTAATGGAGACCGGGAGATGGCCGATG
CCTTCCACTTAGCTGGGTTTGAGGTATGGGACGTGACCATGCAGGACCTCTGCTCTGGGGCAATTGGGCT
GGACACTTTCCGTGGCGTGGCCTTCGTGGGCGGCTTCAGCTATGCAGATGTCCTGGGCTCTGCCAAAGGG
TGGGCAGCTGCTGTGACCTTTCATCCCAGGGCTGGGGCTGAGCTGAGGCGCTTCCGGAAGCGGCCAGACA
CCTTCAGCCTGGGCGTGTGTAATGGCTGTCAACTGCTGGCTCTGCTCGGCTGGGTGGGAGGCGACCCCAA
TGAGGATGCTGCAGAGATGGGCCCTGACTCCCAGCCAGCCCGGCCAGGCCTTCTGCTACGCCACAACCTG
TCTGGGCGCTACGAGTCTCGCTGGGCCAGCGTGCGTGTGGGGCCTGGGCCAGCCCTGATGCTGCGAGGGA
TGGAGGGCGCCGTGCTGCCCGTGTGGAGTGCGCACGGGGAAGGTTACGTAGCATTTTCTTCTCCGGAACT
CCAAGCTCAGATTGAGGCCAGGGGCTTGGCTCCACTGCACTGGGCTGATGATGACGGGAACCCCACAGAG
CAGTACCCTCTGAATCCCAATGGGTCCCCAGGGGGCGTGGCTGGCATCTGCTCCTGTGATGGCCGCCACC
TGGCTGTCATGCCTCACCCTGAGCGGGCCGTTAGGCCTTGGCAGTGGGCATGGCGACCCCCTCCATTTGA
TACTCTGACCACCTCCCCCTGGCTCCAGCTCTTTATCAATGCCCGAAACTGGACCCTGGAAGGGAGCTGC
CGAATTCTGCAGTCGACGGTACCGCGGGCCCGGGATCCACCGGTCGCCACCGGGAGCGCTTGGAGCCACC
CGCAGTTCGAAAAAGGTGGAGGTTCTGGCGGTGGATCGGGAGGTTCAGCGTGGAGCCACCCGCAGTTCGA
GAAATAAAGCGGCCGCTTCCCTTTAGTGAGGGTTAATGCTTCGAGCAGACATGATAAGATACATTGATGA
GTTTGGACAAACCACAACTAGAATGCAGTGAAAAAAATGCTTTATTTGTGAAATTTGTGATGCTATTGCT
TTATTTGTAACCATTATAAGCTGCAATAAACAAGTTAACAACAACAATTGCATTCATTTTATGTTTCAGG
TTCAGGGGGAGATGTGGGAGGTTTTTTAAAGCAAGTAAAACCTCTACAAATGTGGTAAAATCCGATAAGG
ATCGATCCGGGCTGGCGTAATAGCGAAGAGGCCCGCACCGATCGCCCTTCCCAACAGTTGCGCAGCCTGA
ATGGCGAATGG
[124 nt withheld, positions 5612-5735]
C
[91 nt withheld, positions 5737-5827]
A
[49 nt withheld, positions 5829-5877]
CCTTTGACGTTGGAGTCCACGTTCTTT
[37 nt withheld, positions 5905-5941]
ACCCTATCTCGGTCTATTCTTTTGATTTATAAGGGATTTTGCCGATTTCGGCCTATTGGTTAAAAAATGA
GCTGATTTAACAAAAATTTAACGCGAATTTTAACAAAATATTAACGCTTACAATTTCCTGATGCGGTATT
TTCTCCTTACGCATCTGTGCGGTATTTCACACCGCATACGCGGATCTGCGCAGCACCATGGCCTGAAATA
ACCTCTGAAAGAGGAACTTGGTTAGGTACCTTCTGAGGCGGAAAGAACCAGCTGTGGAATGTGTGTCAGT
TAGGGTGTGGAAAGTCCCCAGGCTCCCCAGCAGGCAGAAGTATGCAAAGCATGCATCTCAATTAGTCAGC
AACCAGGTGTGGAAAGTCCCCAGGCTCCCCAGCAGGCAGAAGTATGCAAAGCATGCATCTCAATTAGTCA
GCAACCATAGTCCCGCCCCTAACTCCGCCCATCCCGCCCCTAACTCCGCCCAGTTCCGCCCATTCTCCGC
CCCATGGCTGACTAATTTTTTTTATTTATGCAGAGGCCGAGGCCGCCTCGGCCTCTGAGCTATTCCAGAA
GTAGTGAGGAGGCTTTTTTGGAGGCCTAGGCTTTTGCAAAAAGCTTGATTCTTCTGACACAACAGTCTCG
AACTTAAGGCTAGAGCCACCATGATTGAACAAGATGGATTGCACGCAGGTTCTCCGGCCGCTTGGGTGGA
GAGGCTATTCGGCTATGACTGGGCACAACAGACAATCGGCTGCTCTGATGCCGCCGTGTTCCGGCTGTCA
GCGCAGGGGCGCCCGGTTCTTTTTGTCAAGACCGACCTGTCCGGTGCCCTGAATGAACTGCAGGACGAGG
CAGCGCGGCTATCGTGGCTGGCCACGACGGGCGTTCCTTGCGCAGCTGTGCTCGACGTTGTCACTGAAGC
GGGAAGGGACTGGCTGCTATTGGGCGAAGTGCCGGGGCAGGATCTCCTGTCATCTCACCTTGCTCCTGCC
GAGAAAGTATCCATCATGGCTGATGCAATGCGGCGGCTGCATACGCTTGATCCGGCTACCTGCCCATTCG
ACCACCAAGCGAAACATCGCATCGAGCGAGCACGTACTCGGATGGAAGCCGGTCTTGTCGATCAGGATGA
TCTGGACGAAGAGCATCAGGGGCTCGCGCCAGCCGAACTGTTCGCCAGGCTCAAGGCGCGCATGCCCGAC
GGCGAGGATCTCGTCGTGACCCATGGCGATGCCTGCTTGCCGAATATCATGGTGGAAAATGGCCGCTTTT
CTGGATTCATCGACTGTGGCCGGCTGGGTGTGGCGGACCGCTATCAGGACATAGCGTTGGCTACCCGTGA
TATTGCTGAAGAGCTTGGCGGCGAATGGGCTGACCGCTTCCTCGTGCTTTACGGTATCGCCGCTCCCGAT
TCGCAGCGCATCGCCTTCTATCGCCTTCTTGACGAGTTCTTCTGAGCGGGACTCTGGGGTTCGAAATGAC
CGACCAAGCGACGCCCAACCTGCCATCACGATGGCCGCAATAAAATATCTTTATTTTCATTACATCTGTG
TGTTGGTTTTTTGTGTGAATCGATAGCGATAAGGATCCGCGTATGGTGCACTCTCAGTACAATCTGCTCT
GATGCCGCATAGTTAAGCCAGCCCCGACACCCGCCAACACCCGCTGACGCGCCCTGACGGGCTTGTCTGC
TCCCGGCATCCGCTTACAGACAAGCTGTGACCGTCTCCGGGAGCTGCATGTGTCAGAGGTTTTCACCGTC
ATCACCGAAACGCGCGAGACGAAAGGGCCTCGTGATACGCCTATTTTTATAGGTTAATGTCATGATAATA
ATGGTTTCTTAGACGTCAGGTGGCACTTTTCGGGGAAATGTGCGCGGAACCCCTATTTGTTTATTTTTCT
AAATACATTCAAATATGTATCCGCTCATGAGACAATAACCCTGATAAATGCTTCAATAATATTGAAAAAG
GAAGAGTATGAGTATTCAACATTTCCGTGTCGCCCTTATTCCCTTTTTTGCGGCATTTTGCCTTCCTGTT
TTTGCTCACCCAGAAACGCTGGTGAAAGTAAAAGATGCTGAAGATCAGTTGGGTGCACGAGTGGGTTACA
TCGAACTGGATCTCAACAGCGGTAAGATCCTTGAGAGTTTTCGCCCCGAAGAACGTTTTCCAATGATGAG
CACTTTTAAAGTTCTGCTATGTGGCGCGGTATTATCCCGTATTGACGCCGGGCAAGAGCAACTCGGTCGC
CGCATACACTATTCTCAGAATGACTTGGTTGAGTACTCACCAGTCACAGAAAAGCATCTTACGGATGGCA
TGACAGTAAGAGAATTATGCAGTGCTGCCATAACCATGAGTGATAACACTGCGGCCAACTTACTTCTGAC
AACGATCGGAGGACCGAAGGAGCTAACCGCTTTTTTGCACAACATGGGGGATCATGTAACTCGCCTTGAT
CGTTGGGAACCGGAGCTGAATGAAGCCATACCAAACGACGAGCGTGACACCACGATGCCTGTAGCAATGG
CAACAACGTTGCGCAAACTATTAACTGGCGAACTACTTACTCTAGCTTCCCGGCAACAATTAATAGACTG
GATGGAGGCGGATAAAGTTGCAGGACCACTTCTGCGCTCGGCCCTTCCGGCTGGCTGGTTTATTGCTGAT
AAATCTGGAGCCGGTGAGCGTGGGTCTCGCGGTATCATTGCAGCACTGGGGCCAGATGGTAAGCCCTCCC
GTATCGTAGTTATCTACACGACGGGGAGTCAGGCAACTATGGATGAACGAAATAGACAGATCGCTGAGAT
AGGTGCCTCACTGATTAAGCATTGGTAACTGTCAGACCAAGTTTACTCATATATACTTTAGATTGATTTA
AAACTTCATTTTTAATTTAAAAGGATCTAGGTGAAGATCCTTTTTGATAATCTCATGACCAAAATCCCTT
AACGTGAGTTTTCGTTCCACTGAGCGTCAGACCCCGTAGAAAAGATCAAAGGATCTTCTTGAGATCCTTT
TTTTCTGCGCGTAATCTGCTGCTTGCAAACAAAAAAACCACCGCTACCAGCGGTGGTTTGTTTGCCGGAT
CAAGAGCTACCAACTCTTTTTCCGAAGGTAACTGGCTTCAGCAGAGCGCAGATACCAAATACTGTTCTTC
TAGTGTAGCCGTAGTTAGGCCACCACTTCAAGAACTCTGTAGCACTGCCTACATACCTCGCTCTGCTAAT
CCTGTTACCAGTGGCTGCTGCCAGTGGCGATAAGTCGTGTCTTACCGGGTTGGACTCAAGACGATAGTTA
CCGGATAAGGCGCAGCGGTCGGGCTGAACGGGGGGTTCGTGCACACAGCCCAGCTTGGAGCGAACGACCT
ACACCGAACTGAGATACCTACAGCGTGAGCTATGAGAAAGCGCCACGCTTCCCGAAGGGAGAAAGGCGGA
CAGGTATCCGGTAAGCGGCAGGGTCGGAACAGGAGAGCGCACGAGGGAGCTTCCAGGGGGAAACGCCTGG
TATCTTTATAGTCCTGTCGGGTTTCGCCACCTCTGACTTGAGCGTCGATTTTTGTGATGCTCGTCAGGGG
GGCGGAGCCTATGGAAAAACGCCAGCAACGCGGCCTTTTTACGGTTCCTGGCCTTTTGCTGGCCTTTTGC
TCACATGGCTCGACAGATCT
